>Addgene plasmid | pGWB14-LYX031 Sequencing Result | analyzer sequence | sequence record 246472
TCGGTCTTGCCTTGCTCGTCGGTGATGTACTTCACCAGCTCCGCGAAGTCGCTCTTCTTGATGGAGCGCA
TGGGGACGTGCTTGGCAATCACGCGCACCCCCCGGCCGTTTTAGCGGCTAAAAAAGTCATGGCTCTGCCC
TCGGGCGGACCACGCCCATCATGACCTTGCCAAGCTCGTCCTGCTTCTCTTCGATCTTCGCCAGCAGGGC
GAGGATCGTGGCATCACCGAACCGCGCCGTGCGCGGGTCGTCGGTGAGCCAGAGTTTCAGCAGGCCGCCC
AGGCGGCCCAGGTCGCCATTGATGCGGGCCAGCTCGCGGACGTGCTCATAGTCCACGACGCCCGTGATTT
TGTAGCCCTGGCCGACGGCCAGCAGGTAGGCCGACAGGCTCATGCCGGCCGCCGCCGCCTTTTCCTCAAT
CGCTCTTCGTTCGTCTGGAAGGCAGTACACCTTGATAGGTGGGCTGCCCTTCCTGGTTGGCTTGGTTTCA
TCAGCCATCCGCTTGCCCTCATCTGTTACGCCGGCGGTAGCCGGCCAGCCTCGCAGAGCAGGATTCCCGT
TGAGCACCGCCAGGTGCGAATAAGGGACAGTGAAGAAGGAACACCCGCTCGCGGGTGGGCCTACTTCACC
TATCCTGCCCGGCTGACGCCGTTGGATACACCAAGGAAAGTCTACACGAACCCTTTGGCAAAATCCTGTA
TATCGTGCGAAAAAGGATGGATATACCGAAAAAATCGCTATAATGACCCCGAAGCAGGGTTATGCAGCGG
AAAAGCGCCACGCTTCCCGAAGGGAGAAAGGCGGACAGGTATCCGGTAAGCGGCAGGGTCGGAACAGGAG
AGCGCACGAGGGAGCTTCCAGGGGGAAACGCCTGGTATCTTTATAGTCCTGTCGGGTTTCGCCACCTCTG
ACTTGAGCGTCGATTTTTGTGATGCTCGTCAGGGGGGCGGAGCCTATGGAAAAACGCCAGCAACGCGGCC
TTTTTACGGTTCCTGGCCTTTTGCTGGCCTTTTGCTCACATGTTCTTTCCTGCGTTATCCCCTGATTCTG
TGGATAACCGTATTACCGCCTTTGAGTGAGCTGATACCGCTCGCCGCAGCCGAACGACCGAGCGCAGCGA
GTCAGTGAGCGAGGAAGCGGAAGAGCGCCAGAAGGCCGCCAGAGAGGCCGAGCGCGGCCGTGAGGCTTGG
ACGCTAGGGCAGGGCATGAAAAAGCCCGTAGCGGGCTGCTACGGGCGTCTGACGCGGTGGAAAGGGGGAG
GGGATGTTGTCTACATGGCTCTGCTGTAGTGAGTGGGTTGCGCTCCGGCAGCGGTCCTGATCAATCGTCA
CCCTTTCTCGGTCCTTCAACGTTCCTGACAACGAGCCTCCTTTTCGCCAATCCATCGACAATCACCGCGA
GTCCCTGCTCGAACGCTGCGTCCGGACCGGCTTCGTCGAAGGCGTCTATCGCGGCCCGCAACAGCGGCGA
GAGCGGAGCCTGTTCAACGGTGCCGCCGCGCTCGCCGGCATCGCTGTCGCCGGCCTGCTCCTCAAGCACG
GCCCCAACAGTGAAGTAGCTGATTGTCATCAGCGCATTGACGGCGTCCCCGGCCGAAAAACCCGCCTCGC
AGAGGAAGCGAAGCTGCGCGTCGGCCGTTTCCATCTGCGGTGCGCCCGGTCGCGTGCCGGCATGGATGCG
CGCGCCATCGCGGTAGGCGAGCAGCGCCTGCCTGAAGCTGCGGGCATTCCCGATCAGAAATGAGCGCCAG
TCGTCGTCGGCTCTCGGCACCGAATGCGTATGATTCTCCGCCAGCATGGCTTCGGCCAGTGCGTCGAGCA
GCGCCCGCTTGTTCCTGAAGTGCCAGTAAAGCGCCGGCTGCTGAACCCCCAACCGTTCCGCCAGTTTGCG
TGTCGTCAGACCGTCTACGCCGACCTCGTTCAACAGGTCCAGGGCGGCACGGATCACTGTATTCGGCTGC
AACTTTGTCATGCTTGACACTTTATCACTGATAAACATAATATGTCCACCAACTTATCAGTGATAAAGAA
TCCGCGCGTTCAATCGGACCAGCGGAGGCTGGTCCGGAGGCCAGACGTGAAACCCAACATACCCCTGATC
GTAATTCTGAGCACTGTCGCGCTCGACGCTGTCGGCATCGGCCTGATTATGCCGGTGCTGCCGGGCCTCC
TGCGCGATCTGGTTCACTCGAACGACGTCACCGCCCACTATGGCATTCTGCTGGCGCTGTATGCGTTGGT
GCAATTTGCCTGCGCACCTGTGCTGGGCGCGCTGTCGGATCGTTTCGGGCGGCGGCCAATCTTGCTCGTC
TCGCTGGCCGGCGCCAGATCTGGGGAACCCTGTGGTTGGCATGCACATACAAATGGACGAACGGATAAAC
CTTTTCACGCCCTTTTAAATATCCGATTATTCTAATAAACGCTCTTTTCTCTTAGGTTTACCCGCCAATA
TATCCTGTCAAACACTGATAGTTTAAACTGAAGGCGGGAAACGACAATCTGATCATGAGCGGAGAATTAA
GGGAGTCACGTTATGACCCCCGCCGATGACGCGGGACAAGCCGTTTTACGTTTGGAACTGACAGAACCGC
AACGTTGAAGGAGCCACTCAGCCGCGGGTTTCTGGAGTTTAATGAGCTAAGCACATACGTCAGAAACCAT
TATTGCGCGTTCAAAAGTCGCCTAAGGTCACTATCAGCTAGCAAATATTTCTTGTCAAAAATGCTCCACT
GACGTTCCATAAATTCCCCTCGGTATCCAATTAGAGTCTCATATTCACTCTCAATCCAAATAATCTGCAC
CGGATCTGGATCGTTTCGCATGATTGAACAAGATGGATTGCACGCAGGTTCTCCGGCCGCTTGGGTGGAG
AGGCTATTCGGCTATGACTGGGCACAACAGACAATCGGCTGCTCTGATGCCGCCGTGTTCCGGCTGTCAG
CGCAGGGGCGCCCGGTTCTTTTTGTCAAGACCGACCTGTCCGGTGCCCTGAATGAACTGCAGGACGAGGC
AGCGCGGCTATCGTGGCTGGCCACGACGGGCGTTCCTTGCGCAGCTGTGCTCGACGTTGTCACTGAAGCG
GGAAGGGACTGGCTGCTATTGGGCGAAGTGCCGGGGCAGGATCTCCTGTCATCTCACCTTGCTCCTGCCG
AGAAAGTATCCATCATGGCTGATGCAATGCGGCGGCTGCATACGCTTGATCCGGCTACCTGCCCATTCGA
CCACCAAGCGAAACATCGCATCGAGCGAGCACGTACTCGGATGGAAGCCGGTCTTGTCGATCAGGATGAT
CTGGACGAAGAGCATCAGGGGCTCGCGCCAGCCGAACTGTTCGCCAGGCTCAAGGCGCGCATGCCCGACG
GCGATGATCTCGTCGTGACCCATGGCGATGCCTGCTTGCCGAATATCATGGTGGAAAATGGCCGCTTTTC
TGGATTCATCGACTGTGGCCGGCTGGGTGTGGCGGACCGCTATCAGGACATAGCGTTGGCTACCCGTGAT
ATTGCTGAAGAGCTTGGCGGCGAATGGGCTGACCGCTTCCTCGTGCTTTACGGTATCGCCGCTCCCGATT
CGCAGCGCATCGCCTTCTATCGCCTTCTTGACGAGTTCTTCTGAGCGGGACTCTGGGGTTCGAAATGACC
GACCAAGCGACGCCCAACCTGCCATCACGAGATTTCGATTCCACCGCCGCCTTCTATGAAAGGTTGGGCT
TCGGAATCGTTTTCCGGGACGCCGGCTGGATGATCCTCCAGCGCGGGGATCTCATGCTGGAGTTCTTCGC
CCACGGGATCTCTGCGGAACAGGCGGTCGAAGGTGCCGATATCATTACGACAGCAACGGCCGACAAGCAC
AACGCCACGATCCTGAGCGACAATATGATCGGGCCCGGCGTCCACATCAACGGCGTCGGCGGCGACTGCC
CAGGCAAGACCGAGATGCACCGCGATATCTTGCTGCGTTCGGATATTTTCGTGGAGTTCCCGCCACAGAC
CCGGATGATCCCCGATCGTTCAAACATTTGGCAATAAAGTTTCTTAAGATTGAATCCTGTTGCCGGTCTT
GCGATGATTATCATATAATTTCTGTTGAATTACGTTAAGCATGTAATAATTAACATGTAATGCATGACGT
TATTTATGAGATGGGTTTTTATGATTAGAGTCCCGCAATTATACATTTAATACGCGATAGAAAACAAAAT
ATAGCGCGCAAACTAGGATAAATTATCGCGCGCGGTGTCATCTATGTTACTAGATCGGGCCTCCTGTC
[82 nt withheld, positions 4269-4350]
GCTCTGAGGGA
[161 nt withheld, positions 4362-4522]
T
[41 nt withheld, positions 4524-4564]
T
[62 nt withheld, positions 4566-4627]
A
[35 nt withheld, positions 4629-4663]
CCTCCCTCAATCGGTTGAATGTCGCCCTTTTGTCTTTGGCCCAATACGCAAACCGCCTCTCCCCGCGCGT
TGGCCGATTCATTAATGCAGCTGGCACGACAGGTTTCCCGACTGGAAAGCGGGCAGTGAGCGCAACGCAA
TTAATGTGAGTTAGCTCACTCATTAGGCACCCCAGGCTTTACACTTTATGCTTCCGGCTCGTATGTTGTG
TGGAATTGTGAGCGGATAACAATTTCACACAGGAAACAGCTATGACCATGATTACGCCAAGCTTGCATGC
CTGCAGGTCCCCAGATTAGCCTTTTCAATTTCAGAAAGAATGCTAACCCACAGATGGTTAGAGAGGCTTA
CGCAGCAGGTCTCATCAAGACGATCTACCCGAGCAATAATCTCCAGGAAATCAAATACCTTCCCAAGAAG
GTTAAAGATGCAGTCAAAAGATTCAGGACTAACTGCATCAAGAACACAGAGAAAGATATATTTCTCAAGA
TCAGAAGTACTATTCCAGTATGGACGATTCAAGGCTTGCTTCACAAACCAAGGCAAGTAATAGAGATTGG
AGTCTCTAAAAAGGTAGTTCCCACTGAATCAAAGGCCATGGAGTCAAAGATTCAAATAGAGGACCTAACA
GAACTCGCCGTAAAGACTGGCGAACAGTTCATACAGAGTCTCTTACGACTCAATGACAAGAAGAAAATCT
TCGTCAACATGGTGGAGCACGACACACTTGTCTACTCCAAAAATATCAAAGATACAGTCTCAGAAGACCA
AAGGGCAATTGAGACTTTTCAACAAAGGGTAATATCCGGAAACCTCCTCGGATTCCATTGCCCAGCTATC
TGTCACTTTATTGTGAAGATAGTGGAAAAGGAAGGTGGCTCCTACAAATGCCATCATTGCGATAAAGGAA
AGGCCATCGTTGAAGATGCCTCTGCCGACAGTGGTCCCAAAGATGGACCCCCACCCACGAGGAGCATCGT
GGAAAAAGAAGACGTTCCAACCACGTCTTCAAAGCAAGTGGATTGATGTGATATCTCCACTGACGTAAGG
GATGACGCACAATCCCACTATCCTTCGCAAGACCCTTCCTCTATATAAGGAAGTTCATTTCATTTGGAGA
GAACACGGGGGACTCTAGAGTTATCAACAAGTTTGTACAAAAAAGCAGGCTTCCCATGACGTCCGGCACT
CGGCTACCGACATGGAAGGAGAGGGAGAACAACAAGCGGAGAGAGCGGCGGCGGAGGGCGATCGCCGCCA
AGATCTTCACCGGATTAAGGATGTACGGTAACTATAAGCTCCCTAAGCACTGTGATAATAACGAGGTATT
GAAAGCTCTTTGTAAAGAAGCTGGTTGGATCGTTGAAGATGATGGAACCACTTACCGAAAGGGTTGCAAG
CCAGTACACCACATGGATATTATTGGTGGTTCGGCATCAGTAAGCCCTTGTTCGTCTTACCAACTGAGCC
CTGGTGCTTCATATAACCCAAGTCCCGCTTCATCATCTATTCCCAGCCCGGTCTCATCCCATTATATTGC
CAATGTCCAAAATAATTCTGATCCCAACTCGCTCATTCCTTGGCTTAAGAACCTATCATCTGGCTCGTCG
CCTTCCTCATCTAACTTTCCCCACCATCTGTGCATTCCTGGAGATTCTATAAGTGCTCCTGTGACACCAC
CTTCGAGCTCTCCCACTGCCCGTACTCCTAGGATGAATGATAATTGGGAAAATCCCACGGCCAATTCAAC
ATGGATACAACATCATTATCCCTTCTTGCCCTTCTCAACCCCTCCTAGTCCTGGTGGTCGCCAAACCCCA
CCAGATTCAGGATGGATTTCTGGCGTTCAAACTCCACAGGATGGGCCTTCATCTCCCACTTTCAGCCTTG
TCTCATCAAATCCATTTGGATTTAAGGAGCCACTATCAAATGGAGGGTCTCGAATGTGGACACCTGGGCA
AAGTGGGACATGTTCACCTGCAGTTGGAGCTGGTATGGACCAAACAGCTGATATACCAATGTCGGATGTT
ATCTCAGCAGAGTTCGCATTTGGCAGCAACGTGAAGGGAGTAGTAAAGCCATGGGAAGGAGAAAGAATTC
ACGAAGAGTGTGTCAGTGATGATCTTGAGCTTACACTTGGGAACTCCAGCACTAGATCGAGGACCCAGCT
TTCTTGTACAAAGTGGTTGATAACAGCGGGTTAATTAACATCTTTTACCCATACGATGTTCCTGACTATG
CGGGCTATCCCTATGACGTCCCGGACTATGCAGGATCCTATCCATATGACGTTCCAGATTACGCTGCTCA
GTGCAGCGCTTAGAGCTCGAATTTCCCCGATCGTTCAAACATTTGGCAATAAAGTTTCTTAAGATTGAAT
CCTGTTGCCGGTCTTGCGATGATTATCATATAATTTCTGTTGAATTACGTTAAGCATGTAATAATTAACA
TGTAATGCATGACGTTATTTATGAGATGGGTTTTTATGATTAGAGTCCCGCAATTATACATTTAATACGC
GATAGAAAACAAAATATAGCGCGCAAACTAGGATAAATTATCGCGCGCGGTGTCATCTATGTTACTAGAT
CGGGAATTAGCTTCATCAACGCAAGACATGCGCACGACCGTCTGACAGGAGAGGAATTTCCGACGAGCAC
AGAAAGGACTTGCTCTTGGACGTAGGCCTATTTCTCAGGCACATGTATCAAGTGTTCGGACGTGGGTTTT
CGATGGTGTATCAGCCGCCGCCAACTGGGAGATGAGGAGGCTTTCTTGGGGGGCAGTCAGCAGTTCATTT
CACAAGACAGAGGAACTTGTAAGGAGATGCACTGATTTATCTTGGCGCAAACCAGCAGGACGAATTAGTG
GGAATAGCCCGCGAATATCTAAGTTATGCCTGTCGGCATGAGCAGAAACTTCCAATTCGAAACAGTTTGG
AGAGGTTGTTTTTGGGCATACCTTTTGTTAGTCAGCCTCTCGATTGCTCATCGTCATTACACAGTACCGA
AGTTTGATCGATCTAGTAACATAGATGACACCGCGCGCGATAATTTATCCTAGTTTGCGCGCTATATTTT
GTTTTCTATCGCGTATTAAATGTATAATTGCGGGACTCTAATCATAAAAACCCATCTCATAAATAACGTC
ATGCATTACATGTTAATTATTACATGCTTAACGTAATTCAACAGAAATTATATGATAATCATCGCAAGAC
CGGCAACAGGATTCAATCTTAAGAAACTTTATTGCCAAATGTTTGAACGATCTGCTTCGACGCACTCCTT
CTTTACTCCACCATCTCGTCCTTATTGAAAACGTGGGTAGCACCAAAACGAATCAAGTCGCTGGAACTGA
AGTTACCAATCACGCTGGATGATTTGCCAGTTGGATTAATCTTGCCTTTCCCCGCATGAATAATATTGAT
GAATGCATGCGTGAGGGGTATTTCGATTTTGGCAATAGCTGCAATTGCCGCGACATCCTCCAACGAGCAT
AATTCTTCAGAAAAATAGCGATGTTCCATGTTGTCAGGGCATGCATGATGCACGTTATGAGGTGACGGTG
CTAGGCAGTATTCCCTCAAAGTTTCATAGTCAGTATCATATTCATCATTGCATTCCTGCAAGAGAGAATT
GAGACGCAATCCACACGCTGCGGCAACCTTCCGGCGTTCGTGGTCTATTTGCTCTTGGACGTTGCAAACG
TAAGTGTTGGATCCCGGTCGGCATCTACTCTATTCCTTTGCCCTCGGACGAGTGCTGGGGCGTCGGTTTC
CACTATCGGCGAGTACTTCTACACAGCCATCGGTCCAGACGGCCGCGCTTCTGCGGGCGATTTGTGTACG
CCCGACAGTCCCGGCTCCGGATCGGACGATTGCGTCGCATCGACCCTGCGCCCAAGCTGCATCATCGAAA
TTGCCGTCAACCAAGCTCTGATAGAGTTGGTCAAGACCAATGCGGAGCATATACGCCCGGAGCCGCGGCG
ATCCTGCAAGCTCCGGATGCCTCCGCTCGAAGTAGCGCGTCTGCTGCTCCATACAAGCCAACCACGGCCT
CCAGAAGAAGATGTTGGCGACCTCGTATTGGGAATCCCCGAACATCGCCTCGCTCCAGTCAATGACCGCT
GTTATGCGGCCATTGTCCGTCAGGACATTGTTGGAGCCGAAATCCGCGTGCACGAGGTGCCGGACTTCGG
GGCAGTCCTCGGCCCAAAGCATCAGCTCATCGAGAGCCTGCGCGACGGACGCACTGACGGTGTCGTCCAT
CACAGTTTGCCAGTGATACACATGGGGATCAGCAATCGCGCATATGAAATCACGCCATGTAGTGTATTGA
CCGATTCCTTGCGGTCCGAATGGGCCGAACCCGCTCGTCTGGCTAAGATCGGCCGCAGCGATCGCATCCA
TGGCCTCCGCGACCGGCTGCAGAACAGCGGGCAGTTCGGTTTCAGGCAGGTCTTGCAACGTGACACCCTG
TGCACGGCGGGAGATGCAATAGGTCAGGCTCTCGCTGAATTCCCCAATGTCAAGCACTTCCGGAATCGGG
AGCGCGGCCGATGCAAAGTGCCGATAAACATAACGATCTTTGTAGAAACCATCGGCGCAGCTATTTACCC
GCAGGACATATCCACGCCCTCCTACATCGAAGCTGAAAGCACGAGATTCTTCGCCCTCCGAGAGCTGCAT
CAGGTCGGAGACGCTGTCGAACTTTTCGATCAGAAACTTCTCGACAGACGTCGCGGTGAGTTCAGGCTTT
TTCATATCGGGGTCGTCCTCTCCAAATGAAATGAACTTCCTTATATAGAGGAAGGGTCTTGCGAAGGATA
GTGGGATTGTGCGTCATCCCTTACGTCAGTGGAGATATCACATCAATCCACTTGCTTTGAAGACGTGGTT
GGAACGTCTTCTTTTTCCACGATGCTCCTCGTGGGTGGGGGTCCATCTTTGGGACCACTGTCGGCAGAGG
CATCTTGAACGATAGCCTTTCCTTTATCGCAATGATGGCATTTGTAGGTGCCACCTTCCTTTTCTACTGT
CCTTTTGATGAAGTGACAGATAGCTGGGCAATGGAATCCGAGGAGGTTTCCCGATATTACCCTTTGTTGA
AAAGTCTCAATAGCCCTTTGGTCTTCTGAGACTGTATCTTTGATATTCTTGGAGTAGACGAGAGTGTCGT
GCTCCACCATGTTGACGGATCTCTAGGACGCGTCGACGCGTCGACGCGTCGACGCGTCGACGCGTCCTAG
AAGCTAATTCACTGGCCGTCGTTTTACAACGTCGTGACTGGGAAAACCCTGGCGTTACCCAACTTAATCG
CCTTGCAGCACATCCCCCTTTCGCCAGCTGGCGTAATAGCGAAGAGGCCCGCACCGATCGCCCTTCCCAA
CAGTTGCGCAGCCTGAATG
[44 nt withheld, positions 10073-10116]
C
[141 nt withheld, positions 10118-10258]
CCTTTGACGTTGGAGTCCACGTTCTTT
[37 nt withheld, positions 10286-10322]
ACCCTATCTCGGGCTATTCTTTTGATTTATAAGGGATTTTGCCGATTTCGGAACCACCATCAAACAGGAT
TTTCGCCTGCTGGGGCAAACCAGCGTGGACCGCTTGCTGCAACTCTCTCAGGGCCAGGCGGTGAAGGGCA
ATCAGCTGTTGCCCGTCTCACTGGTGAAAAGAAAAACCACCCCAGTACATTAAAAACGTCCGCAATGTGT
TATTAAGTTGTCTAAGCGTCAATTTGTTTACACCACAATATATCCTGCCACCAGCCAGCCAACAGCTCCC
CGACCGGCAGCTCGGCACAAAATCACCACTCGATACAGGCAGCCCATCAGTCCGGGACGGCGTCAGCGGG
AGAGCCGTTGTAAGGCGGCAGACTTTGCTCATGTTACCGATGCTATTCGGAAGAACGGCAACTAAGCTGC
CGGGTTTGAAACACGGATGATCTCGCGGAGGGTAGCATGTTGATTGTAACGATGACAGAGCGTTGCTGCC
TGTGATCAAATATCATCTCCCTCGCAGAGATCCGAATTATCAGCCTTCTTATTCATTTCTCGCTTAACCG
TGACAGGCTGTCGATCTTGAGAACTATGCCGACATAATAGGAAATCGCTGGATAAAGCCGCTGAGGAAGC
TGAGTGGCGCTATTTCTTTAGAAGTGAACGTTGACGATATCAACTCCCCTATCCATTGCTCACCGAATGG
TACAGGTCGGGGACCCGAAGTTCCGACTGTCGGCCTGATGCATCCCCGGCTGATCGACCCCAGATCTGGG
GCTGAGAAAGCCCAGTAAGGAAACAACTGTAGGTTCGAGTCGCGAGATCCCCCGGAACCAAAGGAAGTAG
GTTAAACCCGCTCCGATCAGGCCGAGCCACGCCAGGCCGAGAACATTGGTTCCTGTAGGCATCGGGATTG
GCGGATCAAACACTAAAGCTACTGGAACGAGCAGAAGTCCTCCGGCCGCCAGTTGCCAGGCGGTAAAGGT
GAGCAGAGGCACGGGAGGTTGCCACTTGCGGGTCAGCACGGTTCCGAACGCCATGGAAACCGCCCCCGCC
AGGCCCGCTGCGACGCCGACAGGATCTAGCGCTGCGTTTGGTGTCAACACCAACAGCGCCACGCCCGCAG
TTCCGCAAATAGCCCCCAGGACCGCCATCAATCGTATCGGGCTACCTAGCAGAGCGGCAGAGATGAACAC
GACCATCAGCGGCTGCACAGCGCCTACCGTCGCCGCGACCCCGCCCGGCAGGCGGTAGACCGAAATAAAC
AACAAGCTCCAGAATAGCGAAATATTAAGTGCGCCGAGGATGAAGATGCGCATCCACCAGATTCCCGTTG
GAATCTGTCGGACGATCATCACGAGCAATAAACCCGCCGGCAACGCCCGCAGCAGCATACCGGCGACCCC
TCGGCCTCGCTGTTCGGGCTCCACGAAAACGCCGGACAGATGCGCCTTGTGAGCGTCCTTGGGGCCGTCC
TCCTGTTTGAAGACCGACAGCCCAATGATCTCGCCGTCGATGTAGGCGCCGAATGCCACGGCATCTCGCA
ACCGTTCAGCGAACGCCTCCATGGGCTTTTTCTCCTCGTGCTCGTAAACGGACCCGAACATCTCTGGAGC
TTTCTTCAGGGCCGACAATCGGATCTCGCGGAAATCCTGCACGTCGGCCGCTCCAAGCCGTCGAATCTGA
GCCTTAATCACAATTGTCAATTTTAATCCTCTGTTTATCGGCAGTTCGTAGAGCGCGCCGTGCGTCCCGA
GCGATACTGAGCGAAGCAAGTGCGTCGAGCAGTGCCCGCTTGTTCCTGAAATGCCAGTAAAGCGCTGGCT
GCTGAACCCCCAGCCGGAACTGACCCCACAAGGCCCTAGCGTTTGCAATGCACCAGGTCATCATTGACCC
AGGCGTGTTCCACCAGGCCGCTGCCTCGCAACTCTTCGCAGGCTTCGCCGACCTGCTCGCGCCACTTCTT
CACGCGGGTGGAATCCGATCCGCACATGAGGCGGAAGGTTTCCAGCTTGAGCGGGTACGGCTCCCGGTGC
GAGCTGAAATAGTCGAACATCCGTCGGGCCGTCGGCGACAGCTTGCGGTACTTCTCCCATATGAATTTCG
TGTAGTGGTCGCCAGCAAACAGCACGACGATTTCCTCGTCGATCAGGACCTGGCAACGGGACGTTTTCTT
GCCACGGTCCAGGACGCGGAAGCGGTGCAGCAGCGACACCGATTCCAGGTGCCCAACGCGGTCGGACGTG
AAGCCCATCGCCGTCGCCTGTAGGCGCGACAGGCATTCCTCGGCCTTCGTGTAATACCGGCCATTGATCG
ACCAGCCCAGGTCCTGGCAAAGCTCGTAGAACGTGAAGGTGATCGGCTCGCCGATAGGGGTGCGCTTCGC
GTACTCCAACACCTGCTGCCACACCAGTTCGTCATCGTCGGCCCGCAGCTCGACGCCGGTGTAGGTGATC
TTCACGTCCTTGTTGACGTGGAAAATGACCTTGTTTTGCAGCGCCTCGCGCGGGATTTTCTTGTTGCGCG
TGGTGAACAGGGCAGAGCGGGCCGTGTCGTTTGGCATCGCTCGCATCGTGTCCGGCCACGGCGCAATATC
GAACAAGGAAAGCTGCATTTCCTTGATCTGCTGCTTCGTGTGTTTCAGCAACGCGGCCTGCTTGGCCTCG
CTGACCTGTTTTGCCAGGTCCTCGCCGGCGGTTTTTCGCTTCTTGGTCGTCATAGTTCCTCGCGTGTCGA
TGGTCATCGACTTCGCCAAACCTGCCGCCTCCTGTTCGAGACGACGCGAACGCTCCACGGCGGCCGATGG
CGCGGGCAGGGCAGGGGGAGCCAGTTGCACGCTGTCGCGCTCGATCTTGGCCGTAGCTTGCTGGACCATC
GAGCCGACGGACTGGAAGGTTTCGCGGGGCGCACGCATGACGGTGCGGCTTGCGATGGTTTCGGCATCCT
CGGCGGAAAACCCCGCGTCGATCAGTTCTTGCCTGTATGCCTTCCGGTCAAACGTCCGATTCATTCACCC
TCCTTGCGGGATTGCCCCGACTCACGCCGGGGCAATGTGCCCTTATTCCTGATTTGACCCGCCTGGTGCC
TTGGTGTCCAGATAATCCACCTTATCGGCAATGAAGTCGGTCCCGTAGACCGTCTGGCCGTCCTTCTCGT
ACTTGGTATTCCGAATCTTGCCCTGCACGAATACCAGCGACCCCTTGCCCAAATACTTGCCGTGGGCCTC
GGCCTGAGAGCCAAAACACTTGATGCGGAAGAAGTCGGTGCGCTCCTGCTTGTCGCCGGCATCGTTGCGC
CACATCTAGGTACTAAAACAATTCATCCAGTAAAATATAATATTTTATTTTCTCCCAATCAGGCTTGATC
CCCAGTAAGTCAAAAAATAGCTCGACATACTGTTCTTCCCCGATATCCTCCCTGATCGACCGGACGCAGA
AGGCAATGTCATACCACTTGTCCGCCCTGCCGCTTCTCCCAAGATCAATAAAGCCACTTACTTTGCCATC
TTTCACAAAGATGTTGCTGTCTCCCAGGTCGCCGTGGGAAAAGACAAGTTCCTCTTCGGGCTTTTCCGTC
TTTAAAAAATCATACAGCTCGCGCGGATCTTTAAATGGAGTGTCTTCTTCCCAGTTTTCGCAATCCACAT
CGGCCAGATCGTTATTCAGTAAGTAATCCAATTCGGCTAAGCGGCTGTCTAAGCTATTCGTATAGGGACA
ATCCGATATGTCGATGGAGTGAAAGAGCCTGATGCACTCCGCATACAGCTCGATAATCTTTTCAGGGCTT
TGTTCATCTTCATACTCTTCCGAGCAAAGGACGCCATCGGCCTCACTCATGAGCAGATTGCTCCAGCCAT
CATGCCGTTCAAAGTGCAGGACCTTTGGAACAGGCAGCTTTCCTTCCAGCCATAGCATCATGTCCTTTTC
CCGTTCCACATCATAGGTGGTCCCTTTATACCGGCTGTCCGTCATTTTTAAATATAGGTTTTCATTTTCT
CCCACCAGCTTATATACCTTAGCAGGAGACATTCCTTCCGTATCTTTTACGCAGCGGTATTTTTCGATCA
GTTTTTTCAATTCCGGTGATATTCTCATTTTAGCCATTTATTATTTCCTTCCTCTTTTCTACAGTATTTA
AAGATACCCCAAGAAGCTAATTATAACAAGACGAACTCCAATTCACTGTTCCTTGCATTCTAAAACCTTA
AATACCAGAAAACAGCTTTTTCAAAGTTGTTTTCAAAGTTGGCGTATAACATAGTATCGACGGAGCCGAT
TTTGAAACCACAATTATGGGTGATGCTGCCAACTTACTGATTTAGTGTATGATGGTGTTTTTGAGGTGCT
CCAGTGGCTTCTGTTTCTATCAGCTGTCCCTCCTGTTCAGCTACTGACGGGGTGGTGCGTAACGGCAAAA
GCACCGCCGGACATCAGCGCTATCTCTGCTCTCACTGCCGTAAAACATGGCAACTGCAGTTCACTTACAC
CGCTTCTCAACCCGGTACGCACCAGAAAATCATTGATATGGCCATGAATGGCGTTGGATGCCGGGCAACA
GCCCGCATTATGGGCGTTGGCCTCAACACGATTTTACGTCACTTAAAAAACTCAGGCCGCAGTCGGTAAC
CTCGCGCATACAGCCGGGCAGTGACGTCATCGTCTGCGCGGAAATGGACGAACAGTGGGGCTATGTCGGG
GCTAAATCGCGCCAGCGCTGGCTGTTTTACGCGTATGACAGTCTCCGGAAGACGGTTGTTGCGCACGTAT
TCGGTGAACGCACTATGGCGACGCTGGGGCGTCTTATGAGCCTGCTGTCACCCTTTGACGTGGTGATATG
GATGACGGATGGCTGGCCGCTGTATGAATCCCGCCTGAAGGGAAAGCTGCACGTAATCAGCAAGCGATAT
ACGCAGCGAATTGAGCGGCATAACCTGAATCTGAGGCAGCACCTGGCACGGCTGGGACGGAAGTCGCTGT
CGTTCTCAAAATCGGTGGAGCTGCATGACAAAGTCATCGGGCATTATCTGAACATAAAACACTATCAATA
AGTTGGAGTCATTACCCAATTATGATAGAATTTACAAGCTATAAGGTTATTGTCCTGGGTTTCAAGCATT
AGTCCATGCAAGTTTTTATGCTTTGCCCATTCTATAGATATATTGATAAGCGCGCTGCCTATGCCTTGCC
CCCTGAAATCCTTACATACGGCGATATCTTCTATATAAAAGATATATTATCTTATCAGTATTGTCAATAT
ATTCAAGGCAATCTGCCTCCTCATCCTCTTCATCCTCTTCGTCTTGGTAGCTTTTTAAATATGGCGCTTC
ATAGAGTAATTCTGTAAAGGTCCAATTCTCGTTTTCATACCTCGGTATAATCTTACCTATCACCTCAAAT
GGTTCGCTGGGTTTATCGCACCCCCGAACACGAGCACGGCACCCGCGACCACTATGCCAAGAATGCCCAA
GGTAAAAATTGCCGGCCCCGCCATGAAGTCCGTGAATGCCCCGACGGCCGAAGTGAAGGGCAGGCCGCCA
CCCAGGCCGCCGCCCTCACTGCCCGGCACCTGGTCGCTGAATGTCGATGCCAGCACCTGCGGCACGTCAA
TGCTTCCGGGCGTCGCGCTCGGGCTGATCGCCCATCCCGTTACTGCCCCGATCCCGGCAATGGCAAGGAC
TGCCAGCGCTGCCATTTTTGGGGTGAGGCCGTTCGCGGCCGAGGGGCGCAGCCCCTGGGGGGATGGGAGG
CCCGCGTTAGCGGGCCGGGAGGGTTCGAGAAGGGGGGGCACCCCCCTTCGGCGTGCGCGGTCACGCGCAC
AGGGCGCAGCCCTGGTTAAAAACAAGGTTTATAAATATTGGTTTAAAAGCAGGTTAAAAGACAGGTTAGC
GGTGGCCGAAAAACGGGCGGAAACCCTTGCAAATGCTGGATTTTCTGCCTGTGGACAGCCCCTCAAATGT
CAATAGGTGCGCCCCTCATCTGTCAGCACTCTGCCCCTCAAGTGTCAAGGATCGCGCCCCTCATCTGTCA
GTAGTCGCGCCCCTCAAGTGTCAATACCGCAGGGCACTTATCCCCAGGCTTGTCCACATCATCTGTGGGA
AACTCGCGTAAAATCAGGCGTTTTCGCCGATTTGCGAGGCTGGCCAGCTCCACGTCGCCGGCCGAAATCG
AGCCTGCCCCTCATCTGTCAACGCCGCGCCGGGTGAGTCGGCCCCTCAAGTGTCAACGTCCGCCCCTCAT
CTGTCAGTGAGGGCCAAGTTTTCCGCGAGGTATCCACAACGCCGGCGGCCGCGGTGTCTCGCACACGGCT
TCGACGGCGTTTCTGGCGCGTTTGCAGGGCCATAGACGGCCGCCAGCCCAGCGGCGAGGGCAACCAGCCC
GGTGAGCGTCGGAAAGGCGC
Features (pLannotate 1.2.2; 41 found; start..end, strand, type, name):
      3..89      -  CDS            traI (fragment): TRAI6_ECOLX - Experimental evidence at protein level: Swiss-Prot protein existence level 1. The initiation process of transfer DNA synthesis requires the interaction of at least three plasmid-specific components (TraH, I, and J) at the transfer origin resulting in the assembly of a specialised nucleoprotein complex - the relaxosome. Site- and strand-specific cleavage at the transfer origin is dependent on TraI and TraJ. From Escherichia coli.
    127..498     -  CDS            traJ: oriT-recognizing protein; traJ
    531..640     -  oriT           oriT: incP origin of transfer
    772..962     +  rep_origin     ori (fragment): high-copy-number ColE1/pMB1/pBR322/pUC origin of replication
   1321..1971    -  CDS            TetR: tetracycline resistance regulatory protein; tetR
   2077..2326    +  CDS            TcR (fragment): tetracycline efflux protein; tetA; confers resistance to tetracycline
   2436..2460    -  misc_feature   RB T-DNA repeat: right border repeat from nopaline C58 T-DNA
   2616..2799    +  promoter       NOS promoter: nopaline synthase promoter NOS promoter
   2820..3614    +  CDS            NeoR/KanR: aminoglycoside phosphotransferase from Tn5; aph(3')-II (or nptII); confers resistance to neomycin, kanamycin, and G418 (Geneticin®)
   3635..3784    +  CDS            ble (fragment): BLE_KLEPN - Experimental evidence at protein level: Swiss-Prot protein existence level 1. Binding protein with a strong affinity to the bleomycin family of antibiotics. Binds to CL990; an antimitotic-antibiotic compound. From Klebsiella pneumoniae.
   3791..3997    +  CDS            ocd (fragment): OCD_AGRFC - Experimental evidence at protein level: Swiss-Prot protein existence level 1. Catalyzes the conversion of L-ornithine into L-proline with release of ammonia. Is involved in the utilization of nopaline, a catabolic pathway that proceeds through L-arginine and L-ornithine to L-proline. Nopaline is a predominant opine in plant cells transformed with Ti plasmid pTiC58. From Agrobacterium fabrum (strain C58 / ATCC 33970) (Agrobacterium tumefaciens (strain C58)).
   4004..4256    +  terminator     NOS terminator: nopaline synthase terminator and poly(A) signal
   4260..4703    +  CDS            M13 gene III (fragment) (sequence partly withheld): pIII; III; minor coat protein
   4702..4792    +  CDS            lacI (fragment): lac repressor; lacI; The lac repressor binds to the lac operator to inhibit transcription in E. coli. This inhibition can be relieved by adding lactose or isopropyl-β-D-thiogalactopyranoside (IPTG).
   4805..4826    +  protein_bind   CAP binding site: CAP binding activates transcription in the presence of cAMP. E. coli catabolite activator protein
   4841..4871    +  promoter       lac promoter: promoter for the E. coli lac operon
   4875..4897    +  protein_bind   lac operator (fragment): The lac repressor binds to the lac operator to inhibit transcription in E. coli. This inhibition can be relieved by adding lactose or isopropyl-β-D-thiogalactopyranoside (IPTG). lac repressor encoded by lacI
   4932..4952    -  misc_feature   MCS (fragment): pUC18/19 multiple cloning site
   5443..5784    +  promoter       CaMV 35S promoter: strong constitutive promoter from cauliflower mosaic virus
   5810..5834    +  protein_bind   attB1: mutant version of attB; recombination site for the Gateway® BP reaction BP Clonase™
   5839..6819    +  CDS            BEH4: BEH4_ARATH - Experimental evidence at protein level: Swiss-Prot protein existence level 1. From Arabidopsis thaliana (Mouse-ear cress).
   6826..6850    -  protein_bind   attB2: mutant version of attB; recombination site for the Gateway® BP reaction BP Clonase™
   6879..6968    +  CDS            3xHA: three tandem HA epitope tags
   7002..7254    +  terminator     NOS terminator: nopaline synthase terminator and poly(A) signal
   7683..7935    -  terminator     NOS terminator: nopaline synthase terminator and poly(A) signal
   7959..8387    -  CDS            nos (fragment): DHNO_AGRT7 - Protein inferred from homology: Swiss-Prot protein existence level 3. From Agrobacterium tumefaciens (strain T37).
   8403..9428    -  CDS            HygR: aminoglycoside phosphotransferase from E. coli; aph(4)-Ia; confers resistance to hygromycin
   9438..9782    -  promoter       CaMV 35S promoter: strong constitutive promoter from cauliflower mosaic virus
   9439..9485    -  promoter       minimal CaMV 35S promoter: minimal 35S promoter from cauliflower mosaic virus
   9920..10075   +  CDS            lacZα (fragment) (sequence partly withheld): LacZα fragment of β-galactosidase; lacZ fragment
  10073..10373   +  rep_origin     M13 ori (fragment) (sequence partly withheld): M13 bacteriophage origin of replication; arrow indicates direction of (+) strand synthesis
  10374..10504   +  CDS            lacI (fragment): lac repressor; lacI; The lac repressor binds to the lac operator to inhibit transcription in E. coli. This inhibition can be relieved by adding lactose or isopropyl-β-D-thiogalactopyranoside (IPTG).
  10558..10582   -  misc_feature   LB T-DNA repeat: left border repeat from nopaline C58 T-DNA
  12039..12158   -  CDS            tetR (fragment): TETR1_ECOLX - Experimental evidence at protein level: Swiss-Prot protein existence level 1. TetR is the repressor of the tetracycline resistance element; its N-terminal region forms a helix-turn-helix structure and binds DNA. Binding of tetracycline to TetR reduces the repressor affinity for the tetracycline resistance gene (tetA) promoter operator sites. From Escherichia coli.
  12178..13326   -  CDS            trfA: trans-acting replication protein that binds to and activates oriV
  13625..14419   -  CDS            KanR: aminoglycoside phosphotransferase; aphA-3; confers resistance to kanamycin
  14611..15378   +  mobile_element IS1: prokaryotic transposable element IS1
  15387..15536   -  CDS            satA (fragment): STA_BACSU - Also known as yyaR. Experimental evidence at protein level: Swiss-Prot protein existence level 1. Involved in resistance to streptothricin, a broad-spectrum antibiotic produced by streptomycetes. Detoxifies streptothricin via acetylation of the beta amino group of the first beta-lysyl moiety of streptothricin. From Bacillus subtilis (strain 168).
  15535..15729   -  CDS            satA (fragment): STA_BACSU - Also known as yyaR. Experimental evidence at protein level: Swiss-Prot protein existence level 1. Involved in resistance to streptothricin, a broad-spectrum antibiotic produced by streptomycetes. Detoxifies streptothricin via acetylation of the beta amino group of the first beta-lysyl moiety of streptothricin. From Bacillus subtilis (strain 168).
  15732..16007   -  CDS            klaC (fragment): KLAC_ECOLX - Also known as telB. Protein predicted: Swiss-Prot protein existence level 4. Belongs to the kla operon, which is associated with cryptic tellurite resistance, and IncW plasmid fertility inhibition. From Escherichia coli.
  16071..16702   -  rep_origin     oriV: incP origin of replication
